Addgene plasmid #45355: UPR pBAM Ura3
Depositing lab: Alexander Varshavsky. Depositing organization: California Institute of Technology. Publication: Substrate-binding sites of UBR1, the ubiquitin ligase of the N-end rule pathway. Xia Z, Webster A, Du F, Piatkov K, Ghislain M, Varshavsky A. J Biol Chem. 2008 Aug 29. 283(35):24011-28. 10.1074/jbc.M802583200 PubMed 18566452.
Backbone
  Vector backbone: pBAM
  Vector type: Yeast Expression
  Selectable markers: TRP1
Growth in bacteria
  Bacterial resistance: Ampicillin, 100 μg/mL
  Growth temperature: 37°C
  Growth strain: DH5alpha
  Copy number: High Copy
Gene/Insert
  Gene/Insert name: DHFR Ub Mek Ura3 (alt name: UPR pBAM Ura3 DHFR Ub Met ek Ura3)
  Promoter: pCUP1
  Cloning method: Restriction Enzyme; 5′ cloning site EcoRI (not destroyed); 3′ cloning site BamHI (not destroyed)
  Sequencing primers: 5′ yCUP1pro-F
Terms and licenses: Academic/Nonprofit Terms; Industry Terms: Not Available to Industry
How to cite: UPR pBAM Ura3 was a gift from Alexander Varshavsky (Addgene plasmid # 45355 ; http://n2t.net/addgene:45355 ; RRID:Addgene_45355)
