[The description below was written by a language model from this plasmid's Addgene catalogue record.]
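Description:
UPR pBAM Ura3 is a yeast expression plasmid built on the pBAM backbone. It is propagated in E. coli as a high-copy plasmid under ampicillin selection and maintained in yeast through the TRP1 auxotrophic marker. The record does not state the yeast replication origin or whether the plasmid is centromeric, episomal or integrating. No feature table is provided, so the details of the backbone cannot be confirmed beyond these catalogue fields.

The insert, cloned between EcoRI and BamHI sites that both remain intact, is listed as DHFR-Ub-Met-ek-Ura3 and is driven by the CUP1 promoter, the copper-inducible yeast metallothionein promoter that allows expression to be tuned with copper. The "UPR" in the name and the order of the parts match the ubiquitin/protein/reference design. In that design, a single translated fusion carries a reference protein (here DHFR) followed by ubiquitin and then a test protein. Deubiquitylating enzymes cleave cotranslationally after the last residue of ubiquitin, releasing the DHFR-ubiquitin reference and the downstream reporter in equimolar amounts. In this construct the reporter would begin with methionine, a stabilising N-terminal residue in the N-end rule, followed by the "ek" element, presumably a linker segment that the record does not define, and then Ura3.

The associated publication concerns the substrate-binding sites of UBR1, the ubiquitin ligase of the N-end rule pathway. The plasmid therefore probably serves as a Met-bearing, long-lived comparison reporter for measuring N-end rule degradation, with reporter levels normalised to the co-expressed DHFR reference. The record itself does not spell out this use.
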