>Addgene plasmid #45355 | UPR pBAM Ura3 | addgene partial sequence | sequence record 64379 | yCUP1pro-F  5'-CATATAGAAGTCATCGAAAT-3'
CTGGTAACGAATTCATGGTTCGACCATTGAACTGCATCGTCGCCGTGTCCCAAAATATGGGGATTGGCAA
GAACGGAGACCTACCCTGGCCTCCGCTCAGGAACGAGTTCAAGTACTTCCAAAGAATGACCACAACCTCT
TCAGTGGAAGGTAAACAGAATCTGGTGATTATGGGTAGGAAAACCTGGTTCTCCATTCCTGAGAAGAATC
GACCTTTAAAGGACAGAATTAATATAGTTCTCAGTAGAGAACTCAAAGAACCACCACGAGGAGCTCATTT
TCTTGCCAAAAGTTTGGATGATGCCTTAAGACTTATTGAACAACCGGAATTGGCAAGTAAAGTAGACATG
GTTTGGATAGTCGGAGGCAGTTCTGTTTACCAGGAAGCCATGAATCAACCAGGCCACCTCAGACTCTTTG
TGACAAGGATCATGCAGGAATTTGAAAGTGACACGTTTTTCCCAGAAATTGATTTGGGGAAATATAAACT
TCTCCCAGAATACCCAGGCGTCCTCTCTGAGGTCCAGGAGGAAAAAGGCATCAAGTATAAGTTTGAAGTC
TACGAGAAGAAAGACGGTACCTACCCATACGATGTCCCAGATTACGCCGCTTTCCTTGCGGGTAGTGGGT
CGACCATGCAGATTTTCGTCAAGACTTTGACCGGTAAAACCATAACATTGGAAGTTGAATCTTCCGATAC
CATCGACAACGTTAAGTCGAAAATTCAAGACAAGGAAGGTATCCCTCCAGATCAACAAAGATTGATCTTT
GCCGGTAGGCAGCTAGAAGGCGGTAGAACGCTGTCTGATTACAACATTCAGAAGGAGTCCACCTTACATC
TTGTGCTAAGGCTCCGCGGTGGTATGACAGGATCCGGAGCTTGGCTGTTGCCCGTCTCACTGGTGAAAAG
AAAACCAACCCTGGCGCCCAATACGCAAACCGCCTCTCCCCGCGCGTTGGCCGATTCATTAATGCAGCTG
GCACGACAGGTTTCCCGTGGCTACCCATACGACGTCCCAGATTACGCCGCTTTCCTTG
