>Addgene plasmid #45355 | UPR pBAM Ura3 | addgene partial sequence | sequence record 65103 | TRP1-R 5'-cagcatcggaatctagagca-3'
TGCAAGCCGCAAACTTTCACCAATGGACCAGAACTACCTGTGAAATTAATAACAGACATACTCCAAGCTG
CCTTTGTGTGCTTAATCACGTATACTCACGTGCTCAATAGTCACCAATGCCCTCCCTCTTGGCCCTCTCC
TTTTCTTTTTTCGACCGAATTAATTCTTAATCGGCAAAAAAAGAAAAGCTCCGGATCAAGATTGTACGTA
AGGTGACAAGCTATTTTTCAATAAAGAATATCTTCCACTACTGCCATCTGGCGTCATAACTGCAAAGTAC
ACATATATTACGATGCTGTTCTATTAAATGCTTCCTATATTATATATATAGTAATGTCGTGATCTATGGT
GCACTCTCAGTACAATCTGCTCTGATGCCGCATAGTTAAGCCAGCCCCGACACCCGCCAACACCCGCTGA
CGCGCCCTGACGGGCTTGTCTGCTCCCGGCATCCGCTTACAGACAAGCTGTGACCGTCTCCGGGAGCTGC
ATGTGTCAGAGGTTTTCACCGTCATCACCGAAACGCGCGAGACGAAAGGGCCTCGTGATACGCCTATTTT
TATAGGTTAATGTCATGATAATAATGGTTTCTTAGACGGATCGCTTGCCTGTAACTTACACGCGCCTCGT
ATCTTTTAATGATGGAATAATTTGGGAATTTACTCTGTGTTTATTTATTTTTATGTTTTGTATTTGGATT
TTAGAAAGTAAATAAAGAAGGTAGAAGAGTTACGGAATGAAGAAAAAAAAATAAACAAAGGTTTAAAAAA
TTTCAACAAAAAGCGTACTTTACATATATATTTATTAGACAAGAAAAGCAGATTAAATAGATATACATTC
GATTAACGATAAGTAAAATGTAAAATCACAGGATTTTCGTGTGTGGTCTTCTACACAGACAAGATGAAAC
AATTCGGCATTAATACCTGAGAGCAGA
